>Addgene plasmid #79551 | pScalps_Puro_mCebpa | addgene full sequence | sequence record 215243 | Addgene NGS Result
TCGACGGATCGGGAGATCTCCCGATCCCCTATGGTGCACTCTCAGTACAATCTGCTCTGATGCCGCATAG
TTAAGCCAGTATCTGCTCCCTGCTTGTGTGTTGGAGGTCGCTGAGTAGTGCGCGAGCAAAATTTAAGCTA
CAACAAGGCAAGGCTTGACCGACAATTGCATGAAGAATCTGCTTAGGGTTAGGCGTTTTGCGCTGCTTCG
CGATGTACGGGCCAGATATACGCGCTGTGGAATGTGTGTCAGTTAGGGTGTGGAAAGTCCCCAGGCTCCC
CAGCAGGCAGAAGTATGCAAAGCATGCATCTCAATTAGTCAGCAACCAGGTGTGGAAAGTCCCCAGGCTC
CCCAGCAGGCAGAAGTATGCAAAGCATGCATCTCAATTAGTCAGCAACCATAGTCCCGCCCCTAACTCCG
CCCATCCCGCCCCTAACTCCGCCCAGTTCCGCCCATTCTCCGCCCCATGGCTGACTAATTTTTTTTATTT
ATGCAGAGGCCGAGGCCGCCTCTGCCTCTGAGCTATTCCAGAAGTAGTGAGGAGGCTTTTTTGGAGGCCT
AGGCTTTTGCAAAAAGCTCGCGTTGACATTGATTATTGACTAGTTATTAATAGTAATCAATTACGGGGTC
ATTAGTTCATAGCCCATATATGGAGTTCCGCGTTACATAACTTACGGTAAATGGCCCGCCTGGCTGACCG
CCCAACGACCCCCGCCCATTGACGTCAATAATGACGTATGTTCCCATAGTAACGCCAATAGGGACTTTCC
ATTGACGTCAATGGGTGGAGTATTTACGGTAAACTGCCCACTTGGCAGTACATCAAGTGTATCATATGCC
AAGTACGCCCCCTATTGACGTCAATGACGGTAAATGGCCCGCCTGGCATTATGCCCAGTACATGACCTTA
TGGGACTTTCCTACTTGGCAGTACATCTACGTATTAGTCATCGCTATTACCATGGTGATGCGGTTTTGGC
AGTACATCAATGGGCGTGGATAGCGGTTTGACTCACGGGGATTTCCAAGTCTCCACCCCATTGACGTCAA
TGGGAGTTTGTTTTGGCACCAAAATCAACGGGACTTTCCAAAATGTCGTAACAACTCCGCCCCATTGACG
CAAATGGGCGGTAGGCGTGTACGGTGGGAGGTCTATATAAGCAGCGCGTTTTGCCTGTACTGGGTCTCTC
TGGTTAGACCAGATCTGAGCCTGGGAGCTCTCTGGCTAACTAGGGAACCCACTGCTTAAGCCTCAATAAA
GCTTGCCTTGAGTGCTTCAAGTAGTGTGTGCCCGTCTGTTGTGTGACTCTGGTAACTAGAGATCCCTCAG
ACCCTTTTAGTCAGTGTGGAAAATCTCTAGCAGTGGCGCCCGAACAGGGACTTGAAAGCGAAAGGGAAAC
CAGAGGAGCTCTCTCGACGCAGGACTCGGCTTGCTGAAGCGCGCACGGCAAGAGGCGAGGGGCGGCGACT
GGTGAGTACGCCAAAAATTTTGACTAGCGGAGGCTAGAAGGAGAGAGATGGGTGCGAGAGCGTCAGTATT
AAGCGGGGGAGAATTAGATCGCGATGGGAAAAAATTCGGTTAAGGCCAGGGGGAAAGAAAAAATATAAAT
TAAAACATATAGTATGGGCAAGCAGGGAGCTAGAACGATTCGCAGTTAATCCTGGCCTGTTAGAAACATC
AGAAGGCTGTAGACAAATACTGGGACAGCTACAACCATCCCTTCAGACAGGATCAGAAGAACTTAGATCA
TTATATAATACAGTAGCAACCCTCTATTGTGTGCATCAAAGGATAGAGATAAAAGACACCAAGGAAGCTT
TAGACAAGATAGAGGAAGAGCAAAACAAAAGTAAGACCACCGCACAGCAAGCGGCCGGCCGCTGATCTTC
AGACCTGGAGGAGGAGATATGAGGGACAATTGGAGAAGTGAATTATATAAATATAAAGTAGTAAAAATTG
AACCATTAGGAGTAGCACCCACCAAGGCAAAGAGAAGAGTGGTGCAGAGAGAAAAAAGAGCAGTGGGAAT
AGGAGCTTTGTTCCTTGGGTTCTTGGGAGCAGCAGGAAGCACTATGGGCGCAGCGTCAATGACGCTGACG
GTACAGGCCAGACAATTATTGTCTGGTATAGTGCAGCAGCAGAACAATTTGCTGAGGGCTATTGAGGCGC
AACAGCATCTGTTGCAACTCACAGTCTGGGGCATCAAGCAGCTCCAGGCAAGAATCCTGGCTGTGGAAAG
ATACCTAAAGGATCAACAGCTCCTGGGGATTTGGGGTTGCTCTGGAAAACTCATTTGCACCACTGCTGTG
CCTTGGAATGCTAGTTGGAGTAATAAATCTCTGGAACAGATTTGGAATCACACGACCTGGATGGAGTGGG
ACAGAGAATTAACAATTACACAAGCTTAATACACTCCTTAATTGAAGAATCGCAAAACCAGCAAGAAAAG
AATGAACAAGAATTATTGGAATTAGATAAATGGGCAAGTTTGTGGAATTGGTTTAACATAACAAATTGGC
TGTGGTATATAAAATTATTCATAATGATAGTAGGAGGCTTGGTAGGTTTAAGAATAGTTTTTGCTGTACT
TTCTATAGTGAATAGAGTTAGGCAGGGATATTCACCATTATCGTTTCAGACCCACCTCCCAACCCCGAGG
GGACCCGACAGGCCCGAAGGAATAGAAGAAGAAGGTGGAGAGAGAGACAGAGACAGATCCATTCGATTAG
TGAACGGATCGGCACTGCGTGCGCCAATTCTGCAGACAAATGGCAGTATTCATCCACAATTTTAAAAGAA
AAGGGGGGATTGGGGGGTACAGTGCAGGGGAAAGAATAGTAGACATAATAGCAACAGACATACAAACTAA
AGAATTACAAAAACAAATTACAAAAATTCAAAATTTTCGGGTTTATTACAGGGACAGCAGAGATCCAGTT
TGGTTAATTAACTGCAGCCCCGATAAAATAAAAGATTTTATTTAGTCTCCAGAAAAAGGGGGGAATGAAA
GACCCCACCTGTAGGTTTGGCAAGCTAGCTGCAGTAACGCCATTTTGCAAGGCATGGAAAAATACCAAAC
CAAGAATAGAGAAGTTCAGATCAAGGGCGGGTACATGAAAATAGCTAACGTTGGGCCAAACAGGATATCT
GCGGTGAGCAGTTTCGGCCCCGGCCCGGGGCCAAGAACAGATGGTCACCGCAGTTTCGGCCCCGGCCCGA
GGCCAAGAACAGATGGTCCCCAGATATGGCCCAACCCTCAGCAGTTTCTTAAGACCCATCAGATGTTTCC
AGGCTCCCCCAAGGACCTGAAATGACCCTGCGCCTTATTTGAATTAACCAATCAGCCTGCTTCTCGCTTC
TGTTCGCGCGCTTCTGCTTCCCGAGCTCTATAAAAGAGCTCACAACCCCTCACTCGGCGCGCCAGTCCTC
CGACAGACTGAGTCGCCCGGGGGTCTAGATGTAATTCTCCTTGGAATTTGCCCTTTTTGAGTTTGGATCT
TGGTTCATTCTCAAGCCTCAGACAGTGGTTCAAAGTTTTTTTCTTCCATTTCAGGTGTCGTGAGGAATTT
CGACTGCTAGCGATATCAACAAGTTTGTACAAAAAAGTTGGCATGGAGTCGGCCGACTTCTACGAGGTGG
AGCCGCGGCCCCCGATGAGCAGTCACCTCCAGAGCCCCCCGCACGCGCCCAGCAACGCCGCCTTTGGCTT
TCCCCGGGGCGCGGGCCCCGCGCCGCCCCCAGCCCCACCTGCCGCCCCGGAGCCGCTGGGCGGCATCTGC
GAGCACGAGACGTCTATAGACATCAGCGCCTACATCGACCCGGCCGCCTTCAACGACGAGTTCCTGGCCG
ACCTCTTCCAGCACAGCCGACAGCAGGAGAAGGCCAAGGCGGCGGCGGGCCCCGCGGGTGGCGGCGGTGA
CTTTGACTACCCGGGAGCCCCGGCGGGCCCCGGCGGCGCGGTCATGTCCGCGGGGGCGCACGGGCCCCCT
CCCGGCTACGGCTGTGCGGCGGCCGGCTACCTGGACGGCAGGCTGGAGCCCCTGTACGAGCGCGTCGGGG
CGCCCGCGCTACGGCCGCTGGTGATCAAACAAGAGCCCCGCGAGGAGGACGAGGCGAAGCAGCTGGCGCT
GGCCGGCCTCTTCCCCTACCAGCCACCGCCGCCACCGCCACCGCCGCACCCGCACGCGTCTCCCGCGCAC
CTGGCCGCCCCCCACTTGCAGTTCCAGATCGCGCACTGCGGCCAGACCACCATGCACCTGCAGCCTGGCC
ACCCCACACCGCCGCCCACGCCCGTGCCCAGCCCGCACGCTGCGCCCGCCTTGGGTGCTGCGGGCCTGCC
TGGCCCCGGGAGCGCGCTCAAGGGCTTGGCCGGTGCGCACCCCGACCTCCGCACGGGAGGCGGCGGCGGT
GGCAGCGGTGCCGGTGCGGGCAAAGCCAAGAAGTCGGTGGACAAGAACAGCAACGAGTACCGGGTACGGC
GGGAACGCAACAACATCGCGGTGCGCAAGAGCCGAGATAAAGCCAAACAACGCAACGTGGAGACGCAACA
GAAGGTGCTGGAGTTGACCAGTGACAATGACCGCCTGCGCAAGCGGGTGGAACAGCTGAGCCGTGAACTG
GACACGCTGCGGGGCATCTTCCGCCAGCTGCCTGAGAGCTCCTTGGTCAAGGCCATGGGCAACTGCGCGT
GCCCAACTTTCTTGTACAAAGTGGTTGATATCTGAGGATCCGTTTAAACGCGGCCGCCCAGCACAGTGGC
TCGAGCCGCGGGTTAACTGGCCAGAATTCTCGACCTTGACTGGCGGCGCGACCTTGAGGCCTGCGTTCGC
CTCAGTTGCCCCCTCTGTGCAATGGGGAGACGCGCCTCATCGCTTGACAACGGCCGAAGAGCCGCCGCGC
TTCCGTCTCCCGCGTGCGCGCGCCATGCTGCCCACCCCCGTTCCGCACTGACCCTCCCCCGTGCCCCGCG
TCCCGTACTGCCGCCCCGCCCCGAGTCCCATGCCGCAGCCACCGCGACGGAGCCCGCAGGCGGGAACCTG
CCTCCGCGCGTTAGCGCGCACGCGCGCCTCATGTGTCGTCCCCATCAGCGCCGGCTTCCGTCTATAGGCC
AGATGCACTGTCACTCTGGCGAAGTCGCAGACCCGATTGGCCGGGACGGAGGCGCGAGACCGGGTTGCGG
GCGGGGCCGAACGTGGTATAAAAGGGGCGGGAGGCCAGGCTCGTGCCGTTTTGCAGACGCCACCGCCGAG
GAAAACCGTGTACTATTAGCCACGCGTGCCACCATGACCGAGTACAAGCCCACGGTGCGCCTCGCCACCC
GCGACGACGTCCCCCGGGCCGTACGCACCCTCGCCGCCGCGTTCGCCGACTACCCCGCCACGCGCCACAC
CGTCGACCCGGACCGCCACATCGAGCGGGTCACCGAGCTGCAAGAACTCTTCCTCACGCGCGTCGGGCTC
GACATCGGCAAGGTGTGGGTCGCGGACGACGGCGCCGCGGTGGCGGTCTGGACCACGCCGGAGAGCGTCG
AAGCGGGGGCGGTGTTCGCCGAGATCGGCCCGCGCATGGCCGAGTTGAGCGGTTCCCGGCTGGCCGCGCA
GCAACAGATGGAAGGCCTCCTGGCGCCGCACCGGCCCAAGGAGCCCGCGTGGTTCCTGGCCACCGTCGGC
GTCTCGCCCGACCACCAGGGCAAGGGTCTGGGCAGCGCCGTCGTGCTCCCCGGAGTGGAGGCGGCCGAGC
GCGCCGGGGTGCCCGCCTTCCTGGAGACCTCCGCGCCCCGCAACCTCCCCTTCTACGAGCGGCTCGGCTT
CACCGTCACCGCCGACGTCGAGGTGCCCGAAGGACCGCGCACCTGGTGCATGACCCGCAAGCCCGGTGCC
TGAGCGATCGCTAATCAACCTCTGGATTACAAAATTTGTGAAAGATTGACTGGTATTCTTAACTATGTTG
CTCCTTTTACGCTATGTGGATACGCTGCTTTAATGCCTTTGTATCATGCTATTGCTTCCCGTATGGCTTT
CATTTTCTCCTCCTTGTATAAATCCTGGTTGCTGTCTCTTTATGAGGAGTTGTGGCCCGTTGTCAGGCAA
CGTGGCGTGGTGTGCACTGTGTTTGCTGACGCAACCCCCACTGGTTGGGGCATTGCCACCACCTGTCAGC
TCCTTTCCGGGACTTTCGCTTTCCCCCTCCCTATTGCCACGGCGGAACTCATCGCCGCCTGCCTTGCCCG
CTGCTGGACAGGGGCTCGGCTGTTGGGCACTGACAATTCCGTGGTGTTGTCGGGGAAGCTGACGTCCTTT
CCATGGCTGCTCGCCTGTGTTGCCACCTGGATTCTGCGCGGGACGTCCTTCTGCTACGTCCCTTCGGCCC
TCAATCCAGCGGACCTTCCTTCCCGCGGCCTGCTGCCGGCTCTGCGGCCTCTTCCGCGTCTTCGCCTTCG
CCCTCAGACGAGTCGGATCTCCCTTTGGGCCGCCTCCCCGCTTAATCGCGTCGAGACCTAGAAAAACATG
GAGCAATCACAAGTAGCAATACAGCAGCTACCAATGCTGATTGTGCCTGGCTAGAAGCACAAGAGGAGGA
GGAGGTGGGTTTTCCAGTCACACCTCAGGTACCTTTAAGACCAATGACTTACAAGGCAGCTGTAGATCTT
AGCCACTTTTTAAAAGAAAAGGGGGGACTGGAAGGGCTAATTCACTCCCAACGAAGACAAGATATCCTTG
ATCTGTGGATCTACCACACACAAGGCTACTTCCCTGATTGGCAGAACTACACACCAGGGCCAGGGATCAG
ATATCCACTGACCTTTGGATGGTGCTACAAGCTAGTACCAGTTGAGCAAGAGAAGGTAGAAGAAGCCAAT
GAAGGAGAGAACACCCGCTTGTTACACCCTGTGAGCCTGCATGGGATGGATGACCCGGAGAGAGAAGTAT
TAGAGTGGAGGTTTGACAGCCGCCTAGCATTTCATCACATGGCCCGAGAGCTGCATCCGGACTGTACTGG
GTCTCTCTGGTTAGACCAGATCTGAGCCTGGGAGCTCTCTGGCTAACTAGGGAACCCACTGCTTAAGCCT
CAATAAAGCTTGCCTTGAGTGCTTCAAGTAGTGTGTGCCCGTCTGTTGTGTGACTCTGGTAACTAGAGAT
CCCTCAGACCCTTTTAGTCAGTGTGGAAAATCTCTAGCAGGGCCCGTTTCATGTGAGCAAAAGGCCAGCA
AAAGGCCAGGAACCGTAAAAAGGCCGCGTTGCTGGCGTTTTTCCATAGGCTCCGCCCCCCTGACGAGCAT
CACAAAAATCGACGCTCAAGTCAGAGGTGGCGAAACCCGACAGGACTATAAAGATACCAGGCGTTTCCCC
CTGGAAGCTCCCTCGTGCGCTCTCCTGTTCCGACCCTGCCGCTTACCGGATACCTGTCCGCCTTTCTCCC
TTCGGGAAGCGTGGCGCTTTCTCATAGCTCACGCTGTAGGTATCTCAGTTCGGTGTAGGTCGTTCGCTCC
AAGCTGGGCTGTGTGCACGAACCCCCCGTTCAGCCCGACCGCTGCGCCTTATCCGGTAACTATCGTCTTG
AGTCCAACCCGGTAAGACACGACTTATCGCCACTGGCAGCAGCCACTGGTAACAGGATTAGCAGAGCGAG
GTATGTAGGCGGTGCTACAGAGTTCTTGAAGTGGTGGCCTAACTACGGCTACACTAGAAGAACAGTATTT
GGTATCTGCGCTCTGCTGAAGCCAGTTACCTTCGGAAAAAGAGTTGGTAGCTCTTGATCCGGCAAACAAA
CCACCGCTGGTAGCGGTGGTTTTTTTGTTTGCAAGCAGCAGATTACGCGCAGAAAAAAAGGATCTCAAGA
AGATCCTTTGATCTTTTCTACGGGGTCTGACGCTCAGTGGAACGAAAACTCACGTTAAGGGATTTTGGTC
ATGAGATTATCAAAAAGGATCTTCACCTAGATCCTTTTAAATTAAAAATGAAGTTTTAAATCAATCTAAA
GTATATATGAGTAAACTTGGTCTGACAGTTACCAATGCTTAATCAGTGAGGCACCTATCTCAGCGATCTG
TCTATTTCGTTCATCCATAGTTGCCTGACTCCCCGTCGTGTAGATAACTACGATACGGGAGGGCTTACCA
TCTGGCCCCAGTGCTGCAATGATACCGCGAGACCCACGCTCACCGGCTCCAGATTTATCAGCAATAAACC
AGCCAGCCGGAAGGGCCGAGCGCAGAAGTGGTCCTGCAACTTTATCCGCCTCCATCCAGTCTATTAATTG
TTGCCGGGAAGCTAGAGTAAGTAGTTCGCCAGTTAATAGTTTGCGCAACGTTGTTGCCATTGCTACAGGC
ATCGTGGTGTCACGCTCGTCGTTTGGTATGGCTTCATTCAGCTCCGGTTCCCAACGATCAAGGCGAGTTA
CATGATCCCCCATGTTGTGCAAAAAAGCGGTTAGCTCCTTCGGTCCTCCGATCGTTGTCAGAAGTAAGTT
GGCCGCAGTGTTATCACTCATGGTTATGGCAGCACTGCATAATTCTCTTACTGTCATGCCATCCGTAAGA
TGCTTTTCTGTGACTGGTGAGTACTCAACCAAGTCATTCTGAGAATAGTGTATGCGGCGACCGAGTTGCT
CTTGCCCGGCGTCAATACGGGATAATACCGCGCCACATAGCAGAACTTTAAAAGTGCTCATCATTGGAAA
ACGTTCTTCGGGGCGAAAACTCTCAAGGATCTTACCGCTGTTGAGATCCAGTTCGATGTAACCCACTCGT
GCACCCAACTGATCTTCAGCATCTTTTACTTTCACCAGCGTTTCTGGGTGAGCAAAAACAGGAAGGCAAA
ATGCCGCAAAAAAGGGAATAAGGGCGACACGGAAATGTTGAATACTCATACTCTTCCTTTTTCAATATTA
TTGAAGCATTTATCAGGGTTATTGTCTCATGAGCGGATACATATTTGAATGTATTTAGAAAAATAAACAA
ATAGGGGTTCCGCGCACATTTCCCCGAAAAGTGCCACCTGACG
Features (pLannotate 1.2.2; 22 found; start..end, strand, type, name):
     30..82      -  misc_feature   bom (fragment): basis of mobility region from pBR322
    244..573     +  promoter       SV40 promoter: SV40 enhancer and early promoter
    585..964     +  enhancer       CMV enhancer: human cytomegalovirus immediate early enhancer
    965..1164    +  promoter       CMV promoter: human cytomegalovirus (CMV) immediate early promoter
   1182..1362    +  LTR            5' LTR (truncated): truncated 5' long terminal repeat (LTR) from HIV-1
   1409..1534    +  misc_feature   HIV-1 Ψ: packaging signal of human immunodeficiency virus type 1
   1518..1856    +  CDS            HIV-1 gag (fragment): gag protein from human immunodeficiency virus 1; gag
   2031..2264    +  misc_feature   RRE: The Rev response element (RRE) of HIV-1 allows for Rev-dependent mRNA export from the nucleus to the cytoplasm.
   2640..2740    +  CDS            Rev (fragment): human immunodeficiency virus 1 (HIV-1) Rev protein; rev; enhances nuclear export of unspliced and incompletely spliced viral mRNAs
   2790..2907    +  misc_feature   cPPT/CTS: central polypurine tract and central termination sequence of HIV-1
   3044..3451    +  promoter       SFFV promoter: spleen focus-forming virus long terminal repeat (LTR) promoter
   3458..3554    +  intron         EF-1α intron A (fragment): truncated intron upstream of the start codon of human EF-1α
   3590..3607    +  protein_bind   attB1 (fragment): mutant version of attB; core recombination site for the Gateway® BP reaction BP Clonase™
   3613..4689    +  CDS            Cebpa: CEBPA_MOUSE - Also known as Cebp From Mus musculus (Mouse).
   4692..4715    -  protein_bind   attB2: mutant version of attB; recombination site for the Gateway® BP reaction BP Clonase™
   5284..5883    +  CDS            PuroR: puromycin N-acetyltransferase; pac from Streptomyces alboniger; confers resistance to puromycin
   5893..6481    +  misc_feature   WPRE: woodchuck hepatitis virus posttranscriptional regulatory element
   6492..6992    +  CDS            nef (fragment): NEF_HV1LA - Experimental evidence at protein level: Swiss-Prot protein existence level 1. Extracellular Nef protein targets CD4(+) T-lymphocytes for apoptosis by interacting with CXCR4 surface receptors. From Human immunodeficiency virus type 1 group M subtype B (isolate Lai) (HIV-1).
   6999..7179    +  LTR            5' LTR (truncated): truncated 5' long terminal repeat (LTR) from HIV-1
   7250..7838    -  rep_origin     ori: high-copy-number ColE1/pMB1/pBR322/pUC origin of replication
   8009..8869    -  CDS            AmpR: β-lactamase; bla; confers resistance to ampicillin, carbenicillin, and related antibiotics
   8870..8974    -  promoter       AmpR promoter: bla
