[The description below was written by a language model from this plasmid's Addgene catalogue record and pLannotate feature annotations shown in this document.]
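Description:
pScalps_Puro_mCebpa is an HIV-1-based lentiviral transfer plasmid built on the pScalps backbone for expression of mouse C/EBP alpha (Cebpa) in mammalian cells. It is propagated in E. coli through a high-copy ColE1/pUC-type origin with ampicillin selection (AmpR under its own bla promoter), and a recombination-tolerant strain is recorded for growth, as is usual for plasmids carrying repeated LTRs. The sequenced record is about 9.0 kb, consistent with the roughly 7.7 kb backbone plus a 1.08 kb insert.

A CMV enhancer/promoter sits directly upstream of a truncated 5' LTR, an arrangement that typically drives Tat-independent transcription of the viral genome in packaging cells. This is followed by the Ψ packaging signal with a partial gag sequence, the Rev response element for Rev-dependent nuclear export, and the cPPT/CTS, which aids nuclear import of the viral genome. The internal expression cassette uses the spleen focus-forming virus (SFFV) LTR promoter followed by a fragment of EF-1α intron A, then the Cebpa coding sequence, cloned between XbaI and BamHI and flanked by residual Gateway attB1/attB2 sequences. No epitope tag or fluorescent reporter is annotated.

Downstream lies a puromycin N-acetyltransferase gene for selecting transduced cells. The roughly 570 bp between the insert and PuroR is unannotated, so the element driving puromycin resistance is not stated in the record. A WPRE enhances transcript expression, followed by a nef fragment and a second truncated LTR. The associated study concerns TET2 in mast cell differentiation and proliferation, which suggests the construct was used for stable Cebpa overexpression in that setting.
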