Addgene plasmid #79551: pScalps_Puro_mCebpa
Purpose: Expression of mouse Cebpa
Depositing lab: Silvia Monticelli. Depositing organization: Institute for Research in Biomedicine, Switzerland. Publication: TET2 Regulates Mast Cell Differentiation and Proliferation through Catalytic and Non-catalytic Activities. Montagner S, Leoni C, Emming S, Della Chiara G, Balestrieri C, Barozzi I, Piccolo V, Togher S, Ko M, Rao A, Natoli G, Monticelli S. Cell Rep. 2016 May 17;15(7):1566-79. doi: 10.1016/j.celrep.2016.04.044. Epub 2016 May 5. PubMed 27160912.
Backbone
  Vector backbone: pScalps
  Backbone size w/o insert (bp): 7740
  Vector type: Lentiviral
  Selectable markers: Puromycin
Growth in bacteria
  Bacterial resistance: Ampicillin, 100 μg/mL
  Growth temperature: 37°C
  Growth strain: NEB Stable
  Copy number: Unknown
Gene/Insert
  Gene/Insert name: Cebp alpha (alt names: CCAAT/Enhancer Binding Protein (C/EBP), alpha; C/EBP alpha)
  Species: M. musculus (mouse)
  Insert size (bp): 1080
  Entrez Gene: Cebpa (a.k.a. C/ebpalpha, CBF-A, Cebp)
  Cloning method: Restriction Enzyme; 5′ cloning site XbaI (not destroyed); 3′ cloning site BamHI (not destroyed)
  Sequencing primers: 5′ GCTTCTCGCTTCTGTTCG; 3′ GTTGTCAAGCGATGAGGCGCGT
Terms and licenses: Academic/Nonprofit Terms; Industry Terms: Not Available to Industry
How to cite: pScalps_Puro_mCebpa was a gift from Silvia Monticelli (Addgene plasmid # 79551 ; http://n2t.net/addgene:79551 ; RRID:Addgene_79551)
