>Addgene plasmid #79551 | pScalps_Puro_mCebpa | addgene partial sequence | sequence record 153365 | SFFVpro-F 5'-CTTCTGCTTCCCGAGCTCTA-3'
TCGGCGCGCCAGTCCTCCGACAGACTGAGTCGCCCGGGGGTCTAGATGTAATTCTCCTTGGAATTTGCCC
TTTTTGAGTTTGGATCTTGGTTCATTCTCAAGCCTCAGACAGTGGTTCAAAGTTTTTTTCTTCCATTTCA
GGTGTCGTGAGGAATTTCGACTGCTAGCGATATCAACAAGTTTGTACAAAAAAGTTGGCATGGAGTCGGC
CGACTTCTACGAGGTGGAGCCGCGGCCCCCGATGAGCAGTCACCTCCAGAGCCCCCCGCACGCGCCCAGC
AACGCCGCCTTTGGCTTTCCCCGGGGCGCGGGCCCCGCGCCGCCCCCAGCCCCACCTGCCGCCCCGGAGC
CGCTGGGCGGCATCTGCGAGCACGAGACGTCTATAGACATCAGCGCCTACATCGACCCGGCCGCCTTCAA
CGACGAGTTCCTGGCCGACCTCTTCCAGCACAGCCGACAGCAGGAGAAGGCCAAGGCGGCGGCGGGCCCC
GCGGGTGGC
