>Addgene plasmid #79551 | pScalps_Puro_mCebpa | addgene partial sequence | sequence record 153368 | Puro-F2 5'-ctcggcttcaccgtcacc-3'
GACGCGCACCTGGTGCATGACCCGCAAGCCCGGTGCCTGAGCGATCGCTAATCAACCTCTGGATTACAAA
ATTTGTGAAAGATTGACTGGTATTCTTAACTATGTTGCTCCTTTTACGCTATGTGGATACGCTGCTTTAA
TGCCTTTGTATCATGCTATTGCTTCCCGTATGGCTTTCATTTTCTCCTCCTTGTATAAATCCTGGTTGCT
GTCTCTTTATGAGGAGTTGTGGCCCGTTGTCAGGCAACGTGGCGTGGTGTGCACTGTGTTTGCTGACGCA
ACCCCCACTGGTTGGGGCATTGCCACCACCTGTCAGCTCCTTTCCGGGACTTTCGCTTTCCCCCTCCCTA
TTGCCACGGCGGAACTCATCGCCGCCTGCCTTGCCCGCTGCTGGACAGGGGCTCGGCTGTTGGGCACTGA
CAATTCCGTGGTGTTGTCGGGGAAGCTGACGTCCTTTCCATGGCTGCTCGCCTGTGTTGCCACCTGGATT
CTGCGCGGGACGTCCTTCTGCTACGTCCCTTCGGCCCTCAATCCAGCGGACCTTCCTTCCCGCGGCCTGC
TGCCGGCTCTGCGGCCTCTTCCGCGTCTTCGCCTTCGCCCTCAGACGAGTCGGATCTCCCTTTGGGCCGC
CTCCCCGCTTAATCGCGTCGAGACCTAGAAAAACATGGAGCAATCACAAGTAGCAATACAGCAGCTACCA
ATGCTGATTGTGCCTGGCTAGAAGCACAAGAGGAGGAGGAGGTGGGTTTTCCAGTCACACCTCAGGTACC
TTTAAGACCAATGACTTACAAGGCAGCTGTAGATCTTAGCCACTTTTTAAAAGAAAAGGGGGGACTGGAA
GGGCTAATTCACTCCCAACGAAGACAAGATATCCTT
